>Addgene plasmid #133502 | pAV0532 | addgene full sequence | sequence record 263748 | Addgene NGS Result
TCGCGCGTTTCGGTGATGACGGTGAAAACCTCTGACACATGCAGCTCCCGGAGACGGTCACAGCTTGTCT
GTAAGCGGATGCCGGGAGCAGACAAGCCCGTCAGGGCGCGTCAGCGGGTGTTGGCGGGTGTCGGGGCTGG
CTTAACTATGCGGCATCAGAGCAGATTGTACTGAGAGTGCACCATAACCGGGGCCTTACGAAGTTAAATT
ATAGGCACAGACATCTTTGGCATTGGAAAGATTTAGTAACAATCATAATGTAGCACTTCTTAAAAAATCT
AATTTTAGAACAAAAAGGCTTAAAAAAGAATGGTTCCGCTCTTTTAAAAAATAGTAAAATGTACAATAGC
AAGGTTTTCGTAGGTCGACGGACATAACAAGGGGAAAGAGAAATAAAGCATGTAAACGTCAATAAAACAT
CTTTGATTCTGGATCAATCATATGCCAAATGAAGAAAAATAGCATTTATAACAACATGAAACCATATTTG
AGACCTTTTAACGATGAAAATTTATTAAATAAAAGATAAAAAAGAAAGAAACCGTTCAAGTTCAATGAAA
ATTTCGTCGTGAAGTAGAAACCAAGATAATGGAAAGGCTTCGCAAAGCCACAAATTTTCCAATAGTCATT
ATAACTGAAGATTAAGGACAGTATACTAGTAAAAATCAAGTGAATTGTGCCTAGGATAGGTAGCTAACGT
GACTGCCACTGAACCTGTGTAGCGTATTAGATCCATCAAGATCCCTTCTGCTCATATCATTGCTGATCTG
TAAATTGACCGCATCAAATTTGATCTCATTTATATCGAGATTGATCTATATTATTTTGCCAATTTGCAGT
ATATAAACTTATTTGATTAAGTTTTTGGTCTCCTTCGCCACGTCTTCATTTTGTTAGTTTAAATTTTTTT
GACTAACTTAGAAAGGGAAGTTTTTAAAAACGTTGAAATACTTTTTCGATTTAAAAATATATATTTAATT
AATTTTCTGTTCCAAAATGGTTGCTCCTCATCTTTGGTTACGTGCTGAAACCAAACCTTTAGAAGAGCGC
AGTGCTTTGACTCCTAGAACTGCCAAGATACTCGCCGATGCTGGATTTCAAATTACCATTGAGCGCTCTT
CCCAACGTGCTTTCAAGGACAAAGAATTTGAGCGCCTTGGTTTCCCCATGGTTCCTGAGGGCTCATGGCG
ACATGCACCTAAGGACGCGTACATTATTGGTCTCAAAGAGCTTCCGGAAAATGATAACAGTCCTTTGAAG
CATACTCATATTCAATTTGCTCATTGCTACAAAAACCAGGAAGGTTGGCGTGAAGTCTTGTCCCGATTCC
CCGCTGGCAATGGTCTTCTATATGATTTGGAATTTTTGCAAGATGACAATGGCAGACGTGTTGCCGCTTT
TGGTTACCACGCTGGTTTTGCTGGATCAGCTATCTCATGTTTAGTTTGGGCACATCAATTATTGCATCCT
AACAAACAATTCCCTGCTATCCGTCCGTTCCCCAACGAAAAATCTTTGGTTCGCCATGTTGCTCGTCAAG
TACGTTTAGCTTTGAAAAAGAATAACAACCAGTATCCTCGTATTCTGGTTATTGGGGCTCTTGGTCGTTG
TGGTACTGGAGCGTGCGATTTAGCATCAAAGATTGGTATTCCCTTCGATAACATTCTTCGCTGGGACATT
AATGAAACTAAGAAGGGTGGTCCCTTTACCGAAATTACGGAATCAGACATATTTGTTAACTGCATTTATC
TGAGCATGCCTATTCCCAAATTCTGTACCGTCGAGTCGTTAAATGTACCTAACCGTAAATTGCGTGTTGT
TTGTGATGTTAGCTGTGACACTACCAATCCTAACAATCCTATTCCAATTTATAATGTAAACACTACATTT
GATCATCCTACAGTTGAGGTTAAAGGTGTCACAACTCCTCCTCCTTTAGAGGTCATTTCTATTGATCATC
TTCCTACTTTATTGCCAAGGGAATCTTCCGAAGCATTTAGTGAAGCTCTAATTCCTAGTCTTTTGGCTTT
GAAGGACGTCGACAATGCTCCCGTTTGGGTCAGAGCTAAAAAACTTTATGAAACCATGGTTCAAAAGCTT
TAAAATAAATGTTATTTAATTTCAAAGTTCCGGGTCCTTTATATTGTTTCACCAAATTATTGAATATTAT
TTTCTCAAAAATTAACTTTAGAATACAATTTAGACGGCATTTTCGATGCTCTGGACATTTTTTCCACGTA
CTTGTTAAATTGTAGCGGTGTTGCATAATACTACCTTTTGATTTGTTATTCACGTTACAATATATATTTG
ACTAATTTAAATATGATAATATACACATTTCTCTGCAAACCTCCTTTATACTTTTCGCCGGTCATTGATT
AATAATTAAGAAACAGGATTTCATCCTGCATTTGCCACTTACCTATATGGTAAATATAAATCTTGAAACT
TTCCCCAATATTTATTGCTTGCTAGGGCGGTGTGAAATACCGCACAGATGCGTAAGGAGAAAATACCGCA
TCAGGAAATTGTAAGCGTTAATATTTTGTTAAAATTCGCGTTAAATTTTTGTTAAATCAGCTCATTTTTT
AACCAATAGGCCGAAATCGGCAAAATCCCTTATAAATCAAAAGAATAGACCGAGATAGGGT
[37 nt withheld, positions 2652-2688]
AAAGAACGTGGACTCCAACGTCAAAGG
[49 nt withheld, positions 2716-2764]
T
[91 nt withheld, positions 2766-2856]
G
[124 nt withheld, positions 2858-2981]
CCATTCGCCATTCAGGCTGCGCAACTGTTGGGAAGGGCGATCGGTGCGGGCCTCTTCGCTATTACGCCAG
CTGGCGAAAGGGGGATGTGCTGCAAGGCGATTAAGTTGGGTAACGCCAGGGTTTTCCCAGTCACGACGTT
GTAAAACGACGGCCAGTGAGCGCGCGTAATACGACTCACTATAGGGCGAATTGGGTACCTAAAGTATGGA
AAATCAAAATTCCTGAATTTTTGTAAACTCCCATACAAATACGATTACACATACATACAAAAATGCAAAT
AACAAAATATACACGCACGCATGCACACTAAATAAACAAACTGTGCGTCCATTCCTTTTATGCACAAACG
TTGAAGCTCAGGACATCGCACCAACAATCACTCATCTCTTCTCTCTCTACCCACTTTCCACCCACACCCA
CAGTCTGCATCTGTTTGACGACTGTAGCTCAAGCATCAGTAGCAGCCGCTGTCATCCTCAACTGCTGCTG
CTGATGCTGCTTGAATGTACGCATGATAGCAACGACGCACCGCTCTACCACTACTACCGAAGCGCCATCA
TCACCTCCTCACCTACCATCGCAATCGTCCTCTCGAAACTCTTCGACCGCTTTCACCCGGCTTCCTGCAG
GTAACAATGCGCTCGGCGCTTGATTAAAAGAGGCCAGAGGCGATAAATGACTCAGGGTGCATTTGGCCTC
GCTACGAAAGGACCCTGTCTTGTGATTTTTCCGTAGCCAATGGACAACCGCCTTGTCAACCTTTTGACTT
TGGAATGTGCTAGCAATTCCTCCTTCCCCCTGACTTCAGGTGACAAGGCTTGCATCACGCTGAGGTAGGC
GTCGGAAAAACTTTCCTCACAAGGCTGACGTCATGGAATGTGCAATCAAAGTCAGGAGCGGGAACGAGGC
AGATTACCAACGAAGCAACGACCATCTCGGAACAACTTGCAAAGAAAGTCAAGGAAAGTTGGCACCACAT
CACGATCGCGCACCTTCTCCAATCACCTTGCTCCTTAGTTGTTCCGAATCGAGTGCGAGGCAATTGTGGT
AAAGATAGTCGGGGGAAACCCTTACCCCATTCACACCACGGCTGATGGCTGCTGTGTGGGATGGAAAGGT
ATAAATAGAGGCAGGCGGTGCCTAGCATCGCTTCTGTATAGATCATTCATCCATAGTATTGATTTACACT
TGATTCAAAATGGGTTCCCCTAAGAAGAAGCGTAAGGTTTCCCCCGGGTTAATTAACATGGTGTCTAAGG
GCGAAGAGCTGATTAAGGAGAACATGCACATGAAGCTGTACATGGAGGGCACCGTGGACAACCATCACTT
CAAGTGCACATCCGAGGGCGAAGGCAAGCCCTACGAGGGCACCCAGACCATGAGAATCAAGGTGGTCGAG
GGCGGCCCTCTCCCCTTCGCCTTCGACATCCTGGCTACTAGCTTCCTCTACGGCAGCAAGACCTTCATCA
ACCACACCCAGGGCATCCCCGACTTCTTCAAGCAGTCCTTCCCTGAGGGCTTCACATGGGAGAGAGTCAC
CACATACGAAGACGGGGGCGTGCTGACCGCTACCCAGGACACCAGCCTCCAGGACGGCTGCCTCATCTAC
AACGTCAAGATCAGAGGGGTGAACTTCACATCCAACGGCCCTGTGATGCAGAAGAAAACACTCGGCTGGG
AGGCCTTCACCGAGACGCTGTACCCCGCTGACGGCGGCCTGGAAGGCAGAAACGACATGGCCCTGAAGCT
CGTGGGCGGGAGCCATCTGATCGCAAACGCCAAGACCACATATAGATCCAAGAAACCCGCTAAGAACCTC
AAGATGCCTGGCGTCTACTATGTGGACTACAGACTGGAAAGAATCAAGGAGGCCAACAACGAGACCTACG
TCGAGCAGCACGAGGTGGCAGTGGCCAGATACTGCGACCTCCCTAGCAAACTGGGGCACAAGCTTAATTA
AGGCGCGCCACTTCTAAATAAGCGAATTTCTTATGATTTATGATTTTTATTATTAAATAAGTTATAAAAA
AAATAAGTGTATACAAATTTTAAAGTGACTCTTAGGTTTTAAAACGAAAATTCTTATTCTTGAGTAACTC
TTTCCTGTAGGTCAGGTTGCTTTCTCAGGTATAGTATGAGGTCGCTCTTATTGACCACACCTCTACCGGC
AGATCCGCTAGGGATAACAGGGTAATATAGATCTGTTTAGCTTGCCTCGTCCCCGCCGGGTCACCCGGCC
AGCGACATGGAGGCCCAGAATACCCTCCTTGACAGTCTTGACGTGCGCAGCTCAGGGGCATGATGTGACT
GTCGCCCGTACATTTAGCCCATACATCCCCATGTATAATCATTTGCATCCATACATTTTGATGGCCGCAC
GGCGCGAAGCAAAAATTACGGCTCCTCGCTGCAGACCTGCGAGCAGGGAAACGCTCCCCTCACAGACGCG
TTGAATTGTCCCCACGCCGCGCCCCTGTAGAGAAATATAAAAGGTTAGGATTTGCCACTGAGGTTCTTCT
TTCATATACTTCCTTTTAAAATCTTGCTAGGATACAGTTCTCACATCACATCCGAACATAAACAACCATG
GGTAAGGAAAAGACTCACGTTTCGAGGCCGCGATTAAATTCCAACATGGATGCTGATTTATATGGGTATA
AATGGGCTCGCGATAATGTCGGGCAATCAGGTGCGACAATCTATCGATTGTATGGGAAGCCCGATGCGCC
AGAGTTGTTTCTGAAACATGGCAAAGGTAGCGTTGCCAATGATGTTACAGATGAGATGGTCAGACTAAAC
TGGCTGACGGAATTTATGCCTCTTCCGACCATCAAGCATTTTATCCGTACTCCTGATGATGCATGGTTAC
TCACCACTGCGATCCCCGGCAAAACAGCATTCCAGGTATTAGAAGAATATCCTGATTCAGGTGAAAATAT
TGTTGATGCGCTGGCAGTGTTCCTGCGCCGGTTGCATTCGATTCCTGTTTGTAATTGTCCTTTTAACAGC
GATCGCGTATTTCGTCTCGCTCAGGCGCAATCACGAATGAATAACGGTTTGGTTGATGCGAGTGATTTTG
ATGACGAGCGTAATGGCTGGCCTGTTGAACAAGTCTGGAAAGAAATGCATAAGCTTTTGCCATTCTCACC
GGATTCAGTCGTCACTCATGGTGATTTCTCACTTGATAACCTTATTTTTGACGAGGGGAAATTAATAGGT
TGTATTGATGTTGGACGAGTCGGAATCGCAGACCGATACCAGGATCTTGCCATCCTATGGAACTGCCTCG
GTGAGTTTTCTCCTTCATTACAGAAACGGCTTTTTCAAAAATATGGTATTGATAATCCTGATATGAATAA
ATTGCAGTTTCATTTGATGCTCGATGAGTTTTTCTAATCAGTACTGACAATAAAAAGATTCTTGTTTTCA
AGAACTTGTCATTTGTATAGTTTTTTTATATTGTAGTTGTTCTATTTTAATCAAATGTTAGCGTGATTTA
TATTTTTTTTCGCCTCGACATCATCTGCCCAGATGCGAAGTTAAGTGCGCAGAAAGTAATATCATGCGTC
AATCGTATGTGAATGCTGGTCGCTATACTGCTGTCGATTCGATACTAACGCCGCCATCCAGTTTAAACGA
GCTCCAGCTTTTGTTCCCTTTAGTGAGGGTTAATTGCGCGCTTGGCGTAATCATGGTCATAGCTGTTTCC
TGTGTGAAATTGTTATCCGCTCACAATTCCACACAACATACGAGCCGGAAGCATAAAGTGTAAAGCCTGG
GGTGCCTAATGAGTGAGCTAACTCACATTAATTGCGTTGCGCTCACTGCCCGCTTTCCAGTCGGGAAACC
TGTCGTGCCAGCTGCATTAATGAATCGGCCAACGCGCGGGGAGAGGCGGTTTGCGTATTGGGCGCTCTTC
CGCTTCCTCGCTCACTGACTCGCTGCGCTCGGTCGTTCGGCTGCGGCGAGCGGTATCAGCTCACTCAAAG
GCGGTAATACGGTTATCCACAGAATCAGGGGATAACGCAGGAAAGAACATGTGAGCAAAAGGCCAGCAAA
AGGCCAGGAACCGTAAAAAGGCCGCGTTGCTGGCGTTTTTCCATAGGCTCCGCCCCCCTGACGAGCATCA
CAAAAATCGACGCTCAAGTCAGAGGTGGCGAAACCCGACAGGACTATAAAGATACCAGGCGTTTCCCCCT
GGAAGCTCCCTCGTGCGCTCTCCTGTTCCGACCCTGCCGCTTACCGGATACCTGTCCGCCTTTCTCCCTT
CGGGAAGCGTGGCGCTTTCTCATAGCTCACGCTGTAGGTATCTCAGTTCGGTGTAGGTCGTTCGCTCCAA
GCTGGGCTGTGTGCACGAACCCCCCGTTCAGCCCGACCGCTGCGCCTTATCCGGTAACTATCGTCTTGAG
TCCAACCCGGTAAGACACGACTTATCGCCACTGGCAGCAGCCACTGGTAACAGGATTAGCAGAGCGAGGT
ATGTAGGCGGTGCTACAGAGTTCTTGAAGTGGTGGCCTAACTACGGCTACACTAGAAGAACAGTATTTGG
TATCTGCGCTCTGCTGAAGCCAGTTACCTTCGGAAAAAGAGTTGGTAGCTCTTGATCCGGCAAACAAACC
ACCGCTGGTAGCGGTGGTTTTTTTGTTTGCAAGCAGCAGATTACGCGCAGAAAAAAAGGATCTCAAGAAG
ATCCTTTGATCTTTTCTACGGGGTCTGACGCTCAGTGGAACGAAAACTCACGTTAAGGGATTTTGGTCAT
GAGATTATCAAAAAGGATCTTCACCTAGATCCTTTTAAATTAAAAATGAAGTTTTAAATCAATCTAAAGT
ATATATGAGTAAACTTGGTCTGACAGTTACCAATGCTTAATCAGTGAGGCACCTATCTCAGCGATCTGTC
TATTTCGTTCATCCATAGTTGCCTGACTCCCCGTCGTGTAGATAACTACGATACGGGAGGGCTTACCATC
TGGCCCCAGTGCTGCAATGATACCGCGAGACCCACGCTCACCGGCTCCAGATTTATCAGCAATAAACCAG
CCAGCCGGAAGGGCCGAGCGCAGAAGTGGTCCTGCAACTTTATCCGCCTCCATCCAGTCTATTAATTGTT
GCCGGGAAGCTAGAGTAAGTAGTTCGCCAGTTAATAGTTTGCGCAACGTTGTTGCCATTGCTACAGGCAT
CGTGGTGTCACGCTCGTCGTTTGGTATGGCTTCATTCAGCTCCGGTTCCCAACGATCAAGGCGAGTTACA
TGATCCCCCATGTTGTGCAAAAAAGCGGTTAGCTCCTTCGGTCCTCCGATCGTTGTCAGAAGTAAGTTGG
CCGCAGTGTTATCACTCATGGTTATGGCAGCACTGCATAATTCTCTTACTGTCATGCCATCCGTAAGATG
CTTTTCTGTGACTGGTGAGTACTCAACCAAGTCATTCTGAGAATAGTGTATGCGGCGACCGAGTTGCTCT
TGCCCGGCGTCAATACGGGATAATACCGCGCCACATAGCAGAACTTTAAAAGTGCTCATCATTGGAAAAC
GTTCTTCGGGGCGAAAACTCTCAAGGATCTTACCGCTGTTGAGATCCAGTTCGATGTAACCCACTCGTGC
ACCCAACTGATCTTCAGCATCTTTTACTTTCACCAGCGTTTCTGGGTGAGCAAAAACAGGAAGGCAAAAT
GCCGCAAAAAAGGGAATAAGGGCGACACGGAAATGTTGAATACTCATACTCTTCCTTTTTCAATATTATT
GAAGCATTTATCAGGGTTATTGTCTCATGAGCGGATACATATTTGAATGTATTTAGAAAAATAAACAAAT
AGGGGTTCCGCGCACATTTCCCCGAAAAGTGCCACCTGACGTCTAAGAAACCATTATTATCATGACATTA
ACCTATAAAAATAGGCGTATCACGAGGCCCTTTCGTC
Features (pLannotate 1.2.2; 18 found; start..end, strand, type, name):
    137..186     +  misc_feature   bom (fragment): basis of mobility region from pBR322
    997..2100    +  CDS            lys3: LYS1_SCHPO - Experimental evidence at protein level: Swiss-Prot protein existence level 1. Catalyzes the NAD(+)-dependent cleavage of saccharopine to L- lysine and 2-oxoglutarate, the final step in the alpha-aminoadipate (AAA) pathway for lysin biosynthesis. From Schizosaccharomyces pombe (strain 972 / ATCC 24843) (Fission yeast).
   2477..2525    +  misc_feature   bom (fragment): basis of mobility region from pBR322
   2553..2981    -  rep_origin     f1 ori (sequence partly withheld): f1 bacteriophage origin of replication; arrow indicates direction of (+) strand synthesis
   2985..3140    -  CDS            lacZα (fragment): LacZα fragment of β-galactosidase; lacZ fragment
   3148..3166    +  promoter       T7 promoter: promoter for bacteriophage T7 RNA polymerase
   4229..4939    +  CDS            mTagBFP2: mTagBFP2 is a basic (constitutively fluorescent) blue fluorescent protein published in 2011, derived from Entacmaea quadricolor. It is reported to be a very rapidly-maturing monomer with very low acid sensitivity.
   4963..5150    +  terminator     ADH1 terminator: S. cerevisiae ADH1; transcription terminator for the S. cerevisiae alcohol dehydrogenase 1 (ADH1) gene
   5225..6581    +  gene           kanMX: yeast selectable marker conferring kanamycin resistance (Wach et al., 1994)
   6638..6656    -  promoter       T3 promoter: promoter for bacteriophage T3 RNA polymerase
   6701..6717    -  protein_bind   lac operator: The lac repressor binds to the lac operator to inhibit transcription in E. coli. This inhibition can be relieved by adding lactose or isopropyl-β-D-thiogalactopyranoside (IPTG). lac repressor encoded by lacI
   6725..6755    -  promoter       lac promoter: promoter for the E. coli lac operon
   6770..6791    -  protein_bind   CAP binding site: CAP binding activates transcription in the presence of cAMP. E. coli catabolite activator protein
   6804..6896    -  CDS            lacI (fragment): lac repressor; lacI; The lac repressor binds to the lac operator to inhibit transcription in E. coli. This inhibition can be relieved by adding lactose or isopropyl-β-D-thiogalactopyranoside (IPTG).
   7079..7667    -  rep_origin     ori: high-copy-number ColE1/pMB1/pBR322/pUC origin of replication
   7838..8698    -  CDS            AmpR: β-lactamase; bla; confers resistance to ampicillin, carbenicillin, and related antibiotics
   8699..8803    -  promoter       AmpR promoter: bla
   8898..35      +  CDS            rop (fragment) (across the origin): Rop protein, which maintains plasmids at low copy number; rop
