[The description below was written by a language model from this plasmid's Addgene catalogue record and pLannotate feature annotations shown in this document.]
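Description:
pAV0532 is a fission yeast expression plasmid from a toolbox of stable integration vectors for Schizosaccharomyces pombe, built on the pLys3BstZ17I (pAV0357) backbone. In E. coli it is propagated as a high-copy plasmid through a ColE1/pUC-type origin and selected with ampicillin via the AmpR (β-lactamase) gene. The backbone also retains pBluescript-like remnants, namely an f1 origin, T7 and T3 promoters, lac promoter/operator elements and a lacZα fragment, which play no evident role in yeast. No yeast replication origin is annotated. Instead, the plasmid carries the S. pombe lys3 coding sequence (saccharopine dehydrogenase, the final step of lysine biosynthesis). The backbone name suggests that linearisation at a BstZ17I site directs single-copy integration at the lys3 locus, although the record does not describe the mechanism explicitly.

The payload, as named in the insert field, is the tdh1 promoter driving mTagBFP2 fused to a single SV40 nuclear localisation signal, followed by a terminator and a kanMX cassette. mTagBFP2 is a fast-maturing monomeric blue fluorescent protein, and the NLS concentrates it in the nucleus. The tdh1 promoter and the NLS are not picked up by the automated annotation, though roughly a kilobase of unannotated sequence lies upstream of the mTagBFP2 coding region. One discrepancy is that the catalogue name specifies a tdh1 terminator, whereas the feature table annotates an S. cerevisiae ADH1 terminator immediately downstream of mTagBFP2. The kanMX marker allows selection of yeast transformants by G418 resistance. The construct is used to generate S. pombe strains with a stably integrated blue nuclear marker for live-cell fluorescence imaging.
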