Addgene plasmid #133502: pAV0532
Purpose: Expression of mTagBFP2 targeted to the nucleus with one NLS signals
Depositing lab: Sophie Martin. Depositing organization: Universite de Lausanne (UNIL). Publication: A toolbox of stable integration vectors in the fission yeast Schizosaccharomyces pombe. Vjestica A, Marek M, Nkosi PJ, Merlini L, Liu G, Berard M, Billault-Chaumartin I, Martin SG. J Cell Sci. 2020 Jan 8;133(1). pii: jcs.240754. doi: 10.1242/jcs.240754. PubMed 31801797.
Backbone
  Vector backbone: pLys3BstZ17I(pAV0357)
  Vector type: Yeast Expression
Growth in bacteria
  Bacterial resistance: Ampicillin, 100 μg/mL
  Growth temperature: 37°C
  Growth strain: DH5alpha
  Copy number: High Copy
Gene/Insert
  Gene/Insert name: pLys3(BstZ17I)-p(tdh1)-NLSSV40-mTagBFP2-terminator(tdh1)-kanMX
  Species: S. pombe (fission yeast)
  Cloning method: Unknown
Terms and licenses: Academic/Nonprofit Terms; Industry Terms: Not Available to Industry
Depositor comments: Please see the Resource Information section for an annotated Genbank file.
How to cite: pAV0532 was a gift from Sophie Martin (Addgene plasmid # 133502 ; http://n2t.net/addgene:133502 ; RRID:Addgene_133502)
